>Addgene plasmid #216395 | His-MBP-FL-Efg1 | addgene full sequence | sequence record 430095 | Addgene NGS Result
TTCAACCTGCAAGAACCGTACTTCACCTGGCCGCTGATTGCTGCTGACGGGGGTTATGCGTTCAAGTATG
AAAACGGCAAGTACGACATTAAAGACGTGGGCGTGGATAACGCTGGCGCGAAAGCGGGTCTGACCTTCCT
GGTTGACCTGATTAAAAACAAACACATGAATGCAGACACCGATTACTCCATCGCAGAAGCTGCCTTTAAT
AAAGGCGAAACAGCGATGACCATCAACGGCCCGTGGGCATGGTCCAACATCGACACCAGCAAAGTGAATT
ATGGTGTAACGGTACTGCCGACCTTCAAGGGTCAACCATCCAAACCGTTCGTTGGCGTGCTGAGCGCAGG
TATTAACGCCGCCAGTCCGAACAAAGAGCTGGCAAAAGAGTTCCTCGAAAACTATCTGCTGACTGATGAA
GGTCTGGAAGCGGTTAATAAAGACAAACCGCTGGGTGCCGTAGCGCTGAAGTCTTACGAGGAAGAGTTGG
CGAAAGATCCACGTATTGCCGCCACCATGGAAAACGCCCAGAAAGGTGAAATCATGCCGAACATCCCGCA
GATGTCCGCTTTCTGGTATGCCGTGCGTACTGCGGTGATCAACGCCGCCAGCGGTCGTCAGACTGTCGAT
GAAGCCCTGAAAGACGCGCAGACTAATTCGGGATCTGATATCACAAGTTTGTACAAAAAAGCTGAAGGCG
GTACCGAGAACCTGTACTTCCAGGGTCATATGAGCACCTATAGCATTCCGTATTATAATCAGATGAACGG
CAACTACAATAATGGTATGCCGCAGCAGACCACCGCAGCAAATCAGCAGGCATTTCCTCAGCAGCAGCAA
CCGACCACCACCGGTAATGCAAGCCAGCAACAGCAACAGGCAGCCGCAACCGCAGCAGCGGCAGCAGTTC
AGCAGCCGTATAACTATATGTTTTATCAGCAGCAAGGTCAGCCTGGTCAGCAGACCGGTCAGACCGCAGG
TCAGCAGCAACAACAGCAACAGCAGCAGCAGCAATATGATTATAACACCTATAACCGCTATCAGTATCCG
GCAGCAACCAGCCAGGGTAATTACTATCAGCAGACAATTCCGAATCAGCTGAGCCAGCCGCAGCCTCAGC
ATTATAACGGTAGCAATCGTAATTATACCAGCGCACCGAGTGGTGCACCGATTCCGAGCAATAGCACCAG
CGGTCCGAGCCAGCAGCCTCCGCTGCCTGGACAGCAGGCCGTTCCGATTCCGCCTCATGTTAGCACCATG
CAGCAGCCGACACCGGTTCAGGATACCCTGAATGCCAGCAGCACCAGTACCGTTGGTCAGTTTCAGCCTC
CGGGTATTCGTCCGCGTGTTACCACCACCATGTGGGAAGATGAAAAAACCCTGTGTTATCAGGTGGATGC
CAATAATGTTAGCGTTGTTCGTCGTGCAGATAACAACATGATTAATGGCACCAAACTGCTGAATGTTGCA
CAGATGACCCGTGGTCGTCGTGATGGTATTCTGAAAAGCGAAAAAGTTCGTCACGTGGTGAAAATTGGTA
GCATGCATCTGAAAGGTGTTTGGATTCCGTTTGAACGTGCACTGGCAATGGCACAGCGTGAGCAGATTGT
TGATATGCTGTATCCGCTGTTTGTGCGTGATATTAAACGTGTTATTCAGACCGGTGTTACCCCGAATGCG
GCAGCGGCTACTGCAGCTGCCGCAGCCACCGCAACCAGCGCAAGTGCACCTCCTCCGCCTCCGCCACCGG
TTGCAGCAGCTACCACAACAGCGGCAACCGCCATTAGCAAAAGCAGCTCAGGTAATGGTAATAGCATTAG
CGCGACCAGCGGTGGTAGCAATGTTAGTGGTGCAAGCGGTGCAGGTAGCACCACCAGTCCGGTTAATACC
AAAGCAGCGACCGCAGCCGGTATTCCGCAGGGCAACTATTATCAGACCTATAATCAGCAACAGTACCCGC
AGCAGTATGGTCAGTATAATGCACCGGGTAAAAATCAGAATACACCGGCATCACAGCCTGGTAGTACCAC
CAATGATCAGTATCTGCAGCAGCAGCAACAGCAACAACAACAAATGTATGGTTATCAGAGCAACTACTAT
CAAGGTGGTGCAGCCAATAGCAGCTATTATCCGAATTATTACCAACAACAGCAGCCGAATTATGCAAGCA
GCTATCCGTATCAACAGCAGCAACAAAAACAGCAGCAACAACAACCGAATCAGCAGCAACAGAGTGATCA
GCAGCAGACCTCAACCCCGAGCGGTGGTGCCGGTACACGTAGCGTTCATCAGAGTCCGCAGGTTCAGAGC
CTGACCCAGGGTAGCGTGCATCCGAGCCCACAGCAGCATCAGGCAAATCAGAGCGCAAGCACCGTTGCAA
AAGAAGAGAAATAACTCGAGCACCACCACCACCACCACTGAGATCCGGCTGCTAACAAAGCCCGAAAGGA
AGCTGAGTTGGCTGCTGCCACCGCTGAGCAATAACTAGCATAACCCCTTGGGGCCTCTAAACGGGTCTTG
AGGGGTTTTTTGCTGAAAGGAGGAACTATATCCGGATTGGCGAATGGG
[124 nt withheld, positions 2569-2692]
C
[91 nt withheld, positions 2694-2784]
A
[49 nt withheld, positions 2786-2834]
CCTTTGACGTTGGAGTCCACGTTCTTT
[37 nt withheld, positions 2862-2898]
ACCCTATCTCGGTCTATTCTTTTGATTTATAAGGGATTTTGCCGATTTCGGCCTATTGGTTAAAAAATGA
GCTGATTTAACAAAAATTTAACGCGAATTTTAACAAAATATTAACGCTTACAATTTAGGTGGCACTTTTC
GGGGAAATGTGCGCGGAACCCCTATTTGTTTATTTTTCTAAATACATTCAAATATGTATCCGCTCATGAA
TTAATTCTTAGAAAAACTCATCGAGCATCAAATGAAACTGCAATTTATTCATATCAGGATTATCAATACC
ATATTTTTGAAAAAGCCGTTTCTGTAATGAAGGAGAAAACTCACCGAGGCAGTTCCATAGGATGGCAAGA
TCCTGGTATCGGTCTGCGATTCCGACTCGTCCAACATCAATACAACCTATTAATTTCCCCTCGTCAAAAA
TAAGGTTATCAAGTGAGAAATCACCATGAGTGACGACTGAATCCGGTGAGAATGGCAAAAGTTTATGCAT
TTCTTTCCAGACTTGTTCAACAGGCCAGCCATTACGCTCGTCATCAAAATCACTCGCATCAACCAAACCG
TTATTCATTCGTGATTGCGCCTGAGCGAGACGAAATACGCGATCGCTGTTAAAAGGACAATTACAAACAG
GAATCGAATGCAACCGGCGCAGGAACACTGCCAGCGCATCAACAATATTTTCACCTGAATCAGGATATTC
TTCTAATACCTGGAATGCTGTTTTCCCGGGGATCGCAGTGGTGAGTAACCATGCATCATCAGGAGTACGG
ATAAAATGCTTGATGGTCGGAAGAGGCATAAATTCCGTCAGCCAGTTTAGTCTGACCATCTCATCTGTAA
CATCATTGGCAACGCTACCTTTGCCATGTTTCAGAAACAACTCTGGCGCATCGGGCTTCCCATACAATCG
ATAGATTGTCGCACCTGATTGCCCGACATTATCGCGAGCCCATTTATACCCATATAAATCAGCATCCATG
TTGGAATTTAATCGCGGCCTAGAGCAAGACGTTTCCCGTTGAATATGGCTCATAACACCCCTTGTATTAC
TGTTTATGTAAGCAGACAGTTTTATTGTTCATGACCAAAATCCCTTAACGTGAGTTTTCGTTCCACTGAG
CGTCAGACCCCGTAGAAAAGATCAAAGGATCTTCTTGATATCCTTTTTTTCTGCGCGTAATCTGCTGCTT
GCAAACAAAAAAACCACCGCTACCAGCGGTGGTTTGTTTGCCGGATCAAGAGCTACCAACTCTTTTTCCG
AAGGTAACTGGCTTCAGCAGAGCGCAGATACCAAATACTGTCCTTCTAGTGTAGCCGTAGTTAGGCCACC
ACTTCAAGAACTCTGTAGCACCGCCTACATACCTCGCTCTGCTAATCCTGTTACCAGTGGCTGCTGCCAG
TGGCGATAAGTCGTGTCTTACCGGGTTGGACTCAAGACGATAGTTACCGGATAAGGCGCAGCGGTCGGGC
TGAACGGGGGGTTCGTGCACACAGCCCAGCTTGGAGCGAACGACCTACACCGAACTGAGATACCTACAGC
GTGAGCTATGAGAAAGCGCCACGCTTCCCGAAGGGAGAAAGGCGGACAGGTATCCGGTAAGCGGCAGGGT
CGGAACAGGAGAGCGCACGAGGGAGCTTCCAGGGGGAAACGCCTGGTATCTTTATAGTCCTGTCGGGTTT
CGCCACCTCTGACTTGAGCGTCGATTTTTGTGATGCTCGTCAGGGGGGCGGAGCCTATGGAAAAACGCCA
GCAACGCGGCCTTTTTACGGTTCCTGGCCTTTTGCTGGCCTTTTGCTCACATGTTCTTTCCTGCGTTATC
CCCTGATTCTGTGGATAACCGTATTACCGCCTTTGAGTGAGCTGATACCGCTCGCCGCAGCCGAACGACC
GAGCGCAGCGAGTCAGTGAGCGAGGAAGCGGAAGAGCGCCTGATGCGGTATTTTCTCCTTACGCATCTGT
GCGGTATTTCACACCGCAATGGTGCACTCTCAGTACAATCTGCTCTGATGCCGCATAGTTAAGCCAGTAT
ACACTCCGCTATCGCTACGTGACTGGGTCATGGCTGCGCCCCGACACCCGCCAACACCCGCTGACGCGCC
CTGACGGGCTTGTCTGCTCCCGGCATCCGCTTACAGACAAGCTGTGACCGTCTCCGGGAGCTGCATGTGT
CAGAGGTTTTCACCGTCATCACCGAAACGCGCGAGGCAGCTGCGGTAAAGCTCATCAGCGTGGTCGTGAA
GCGATTCACAGATGTCTGCCTGTTCATCCGCGTCCAGCTCGTTGAGTTTCTCCAGAAGCGTTAATGTCTG
GCTTCTGATAAAGCGGGCCATGTTAAGGGCGGTTTTTTCCTGTTTGGTCACTGATGCCTCCGTGTAAGGG
GGATTTCTGTTCATGGGGGTAATGATACCGATGAAACGAGAGAGGATGCTCACGATACGGGTTACTGATG
ATGAACATGCCCGGTTACTGGAACGTTGTGAGGGTAAACAACTGGCGGTATGGATGCGGCGGGACCAGAG
AAAAATCACTCAGGGTCAATGCCAGCGCTTCGTTAATACAGATGTAGGTGTTCCACAGGGTAGCCAGCAG
CATCCTGCGATGCAGATCCGGAACATAATGGTGCAGGGCGCTGACTTCCGCGTTTCCAGACTTTACGAAA
CACGGAAACCGAAGACCATTCATGTTGTTGCTCAGGTCGCAGACGTTTTGCAGCAGCAGTCGCTTCACGT
TCGCTCGCGTATCGGTGATTCATTCTGCTAACCAGTAAGGCAACCCCGCCAGCCTAGCCGGGTCCTCAAC
GACAGGAGCACGATCATGCGCACCCGTGGGGCCGCCATGCCGGCGATAATGGCCTGCTTCTCGCCGAAAC
GTTTGGTGGCGGGACCAGTGACGAAGGCTTGAGCGAGGGCGTGCAAGATTCCGAATACCGCAAGCGACAG
GCCGATCATCGTCGCGCTCCAGCGAAAGCGGTCCTCGCCGAAAATGACCCAGAGCGCTGCCGGCACCTGT
CCTACGAGTTGCATGATAAAGAAGACAGTCATAAGTGCGGCGACGATAGTCATGCCCCGCGCCCACCGGA
AGGAGCTGACTGGGTTGAAGGCTCTCAAGGGCATCGGTCGAGATCCCGGTGCCTAATGAGTGAGCTAACT
TACATTAATTGCGTTGCGCTCACTGCCCGCTTTCCAGTCGGGAAACCTGTCGTGCCAGCTGCATTAATGA
ATCGGCCAACGCGCGGGGAGAGGCGGTTTGCGTATTGGGCGCCAGGGTGGTTTTTCTTTTCACCAGTGAG
ACGGGCAACAGCTGATTGCCCTTCACCGCCTGGCCCTGAGAGAGTTGCAGCAAGCGGTCCACGCTGGTTT
GCCCCAGCAGGCGAAAATCCTGTTTGATGGTGGTTAACGGCGGGATATAACATGAGCTGTCTTCGGTATC
GTCGTATCCCACTACCGAGATATCCGCACCAACGCGCAGCCCGGACTCGGTAATGGCGCGCATTGCGCCC
AGCGCCATCTGATCGTTGGCAACCAGCATCGCAGTGGGAACGATGCCCTCATTCAGCATTTGCATGGTTT
GTTGAAAACCGGACATGGCACTCCAGTCGCCTTCCCGTTCCGCTATCGGCTGAATTTGATTGCGAGTGAG
ATATTTATGCCAGCCAGCCAGACGCAGACGCGCCGAGACAGAACTTAATGGGCCCGCTAACAGCGCGATT
TGCTGGTGACCCAATGCGACCAGATGCTCCACGCCCAGTCGCGTACCGTCTTCATGGGAGAAAATAATAC
TGTTGATGGGTGTCTGGTCAGAGACATCAAGAAATAACGCCGGAACATTAGTGCAGGCAGCTTCCACAGC
AATGGCATCCTGGTCATCCAGCGGATAGTTAATGATCAGCCCACTGACGCGTTGCGCGAGAAGATTGTGC
ACCGCCGCTTTACAGGCTTCGACGCCGCTTCGTTCTACCATCGACACCACCACGCTGGCACCCAGTTGAT
CGGCGCGAGATTTAATCGCCGCGACAATTTGCGACGGCGCGTGCAGGGCCAGACTGGAGGTGGCAACGCC
AATCAGCAACGACTGTTTGCCCGCCAGTTGTTGTGCCACGCGGTTGGGAATGTAATTCAGCTCCGCCATC
GCCGCTTCCACTTTTTCCCGCGTTTTCGCAGAAACGTGGCTGGCCTGGTTCACCACGCGGGAAACGGTCT
GATAAGAGACACCGGCATACTCTGCGACATCGTATAACGTTACTGGTTTCACATTCACCACCCTGAATTG
ACTCTCTTCCGGGCGCTATCATGCCATACCGCGAAAGGTTTTGCGCCATTCGATGGTGTCCGGGATCTCG
ACGCTCTCCCTTATGCGACTCCTGCATTAGGAAGCAGCCCAGTAGTAGGTTGAGGCCGTTGAGCACCGCC
GCCGCAAGGAATGGTGCATGCAAGGAGATGGCGCCCAACAGTCCCCCGGCCACGGGGCCTGCCACCATAC
CCACGCCGAAACAAGCGCTCATGAGCCCGAAGTGGCGAGCCCGATCTTCCCCATCGGTGATGTCGGCGAT
ATAGGCGCCAGCAACCGCACCTGTGGCGCCGGTGATGCCGGCCACGATGCGTCCGGCGTAGAGGATCGAG
ATCTCGATCCCGCGAAATTAATACGACTCACTATAGGGGAATTGTGAGCGGATAACAATTCCCCTCTAGA
AATAATTTTGTTTAACTTTAAGAAGGAGATATACCATGGGATCTGATAAAATTCATCATCATCATCATCA
CAGCAGCGGTACCAAAATCGAAGAAGGTAAACTGGTAATCTGGATTAACGGCGATAAAGGCTATAACGGT
CTCGCTGAAGTCGGTAAGAAATTCGAGAAAGATACCGGAATTAAAGTCACCGTTGAGCATCCGGATAAAC
TGGAAGAGAAATTCCCACAGGTTGCGGCAACTGGCGATGGCCCTGACATTATCTTCTGGGCACACGACCG
CTTTGGTGGCTACGCTCAATCTGGCCTGTTGGCTGAAATCACCCCGGACAAAGCGTTCCAGGACAAGCTG
TATCCGTTTACCTGGGATGCCGTACGTTACAACGGCAAGCTGATTGCTTACCCGATCGCTGTTGAAGCGT
TATCGCTGATTTATAACAAAGATCTGCTGCCGAACCCGCCAAAAACCTGGGAAGAGATCCCGGCGCTGGA
TAAAGAACTGAAAGCGAAAGGTAAGAGCGCGCTGATG
Features (pLannotate 1.2.2; 23 found; start..end, strand, type, name):
    674..692     +  protein_bind   attB1 (fragment): mutant version of attB; core recombination site for the Gateway® BP reaction BP Clonase™
    730..2391    +  CDS            EFG1: EFG1_CANAL - Experimental evidence at protein level: Swiss-Prot protein existence level 1. Transcriptional regulator of the switch between 2 heritable states, the white and opaque states. These 2 cell types differ in many characteristics, including cell structure, mating competence, and virulence. Each state is heritable for many generations, and switching between states occurs stochastically, at low frequency. Antagonizes the action of WOR1, WOR2 and CZF1, and promotes the white state. In white cells, EFG1 represses WOR1 indirectly through WOR2 to maintain white cell identity. Binds target ge
   2401..2418    +  CDS            9xHis (fragment): 9xHis affinity tag
   2428..2477    +  CDS            SET1 (fragment): solubility-enhancement tag derived from T7 phage gene 10B
   2485..2532    +  terminator     T7 terminator: transcription terminator for bacteriophage T7 RNA polymerase
   2569..2997    +  rep_origin     f1 ori (sequence partly withheld): f1 bacteriophage origin of replication; arrow indicates direction of (+) strand synthesis
   3050..3107    +  promoter       AmpR promoter (fragment): bla
   3116..3931    -  CDS            KanR: aminoglycoside phosphotransferase; aph(3')-Ia; confers resistance to kanamycin in bacteria or G418 (Geneticin®) in eukaryotes
   4053..4641    +  rep_origin     ori: high-copy-number ColE1/pMB1/pBR322/pUC origin of replication
   4827..4966    -  misc_feature   bom: basis of mobility region from pBR322
   5068..5259    -  CDS            rop: Rop protein, which maintains plasmids at low copy number; rop
   5276..5656    +  CDS            YPB1_ECOLX: Protein predicted: Swiss-Prot protein existence level 4. From Escherichia coli.
   5728..6019    -  CDS            TcR (fragment): tetracycline efflux protein; tet; confers resistance to tetracycline
   6034..6055    -  protein_bind   CAP binding site: CAP binding activates transcription in the presence of cAMP. E. coli catabolite activator protein
   6068..7150    -  CDS            lacI: lac repressor; lacI; The lac repressor binds to the lac operator to inhibit transcription in E. coli. This inhibition can be relieved by adding lactose or isopropyl-β-D-thiogalactopyranoside (IPTG).
   7151..7228    -  promoter       lacI promoter: lacI
   7236..7515    -  CDS            TcR (fragment): tetracycline efflux protein; tet; confers resistance to tetracycline
   7537..7555    +  promoter       T7 promoter: promoter for bacteriophage T7 RNA polymerase
   7556..7580    +  protein_bind   lac operator: The lac repressor binds to the lac operator to inhibit transcription in E. coli. This inhibition can be relieved by adding lactose or isopropyl-β-D-thiogalactopyranoside (IPTG). lac repressor encoded by lacI
   7595..7617    +  RBS            RBS: efficient ribosome binding site from bacteriophage T7 gene 10 (Olins and Rangwala, 1989)
   7624..7641    +  CDS            HP-thioredoxin (fragment): His-Patch thioredoxin The histidines at positions 8, 32, and 64 coordinate a divalent cation, allowing HP-thioredoxin to be purified on metal-chelating resins.
   7642..7658    +  CDS            capTEV™ (fragment): composite tag for in vivo biotinylation, TEV protease cleavage, and 6xHis tagging
   7672..654     +  CDS            MBP (across the origin): maltose binding protein from E. coli; malE (mutated); This version of the gene does not encode a signal sequence, so MBP will remain in the cytosol.
