[The description below was written by a language model from this plasmid's Addgene catalogue record and pLannotate feature annotations shown in this document.]
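Description:
His-MBP-FL-Efg1 is a bacterial expression plasmid of about 8.1 kb, built on the pTHMT backbone, for producing full-length Efg1 from Candida albicans as an N-terminal His-MBP fusion in E. coli. Efg1 is a transcriptional regulator that promotes the white state in the white-opaque switch. The 1,662 bp coding sequence is annotated as a complete EFG1 open reading frame.

Expression follows a pET-style arrangement. A T7 promoter with an adjacent lac operator and a T7 gene 10 ribosome binding site drives the fusion, and a plasmid-borne lacI gene under its own promoter provides repression, so transcription is IPTG-inducible in hosts that supply T7 RNA polymerase. Short annotated fragments just after the start site probably correspond to the histidine tag. They are followed by a signal-sequence-free, cytosolic maltose binding protein, which aids solubility and allows affinity purification. A small attB1-like fragment lies in the linker between MBP and Efg1. The record does not explicitly annotate a protease cleavage site there. Downstream of the insert are a His-tag fragment and a T7 terminator; whether that trailing His sequence is translated is not stated.

The plasmid is selected with kanamycin (KanR) and replicates from a ColE1/pBR322-type origin with bom and rop elements. The catalogue lists it as high copy, although rop normally moderates copy number. An f1 origin and remnants of a tetracycline resistance gene are also present. The associated publication concerns the prion-like domains and phase separation of Efg1, which is consistent with use of this plasmid to make recombinant protein for biophysical and structural studies.
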