Addgene plasmid #216395: His-MBP-FL-Efg1
Purpose: Expresses MBP-tagged full length Efg1
Depositing lab: Nicolas Fawzi. Depositing organization: Brown University. Publication: Structure and interactions of prion-like domains in transcription factor Efg1 phase separation. Wang SH, Zheng T, Fawzi NL. Biophys J. 2024 Jun 4;123(11):1481-1493. doi: 10.1016/j.bpj.2024.01.030. Epub 2024 Feb 1. PubMed 38297837.
Backbone
  Vector backbone: pTHMT
  Backbone size w/o insert (bp): 6458
  Total vector size (bp): 8120
  Vector type: Bacterial Expression
Growth in bacteria
  Bacterial resistance: Kanamycin, 50 μg/mL
  Growth temperature: 37°C
  Growth strain: DH5alpha
  Copy number: High Copy
Gene/Insert
  Gene/Insert name: Efg1-FL
  Species: Candida albicans (Yeast)
  Insert size (bp): 1662
  Tag / fusion protein: 6xHis tags-MBP (N terminal on backbone)
Terms and licenses: Academic/Nonprofit Terms; Industry Terms: Not Available to Industry
Depositor comments: Please visit https://doi.org/10.1101/2023.11.09.566450 for bioRxiv preprint.
How to cite: His-MBP-FL-Efg1 was a gift from Nicolas Fawzi (Addgene plasmid # 216395 ; http://n2t.net/addgene:216395 ; RRID:Addgene_216395)
